Addgene plasmid #19189: pBS CRABP1
Depositing lab: Cliff Tabin. Depositing organization: Harvard Medical School. Publication: Identification of unique molecular subdomains in the perichondrium and periosteum and their role in regulating gene expression in the underlying chondrocytes. Bandyopadhyay A, Kubilus JK, Crochiere ML, Linsenmayer TF, Tabin CJ. Dev Biol. 2008 Sep 1;321(1):162-74. doi: 10.1016/j.ydbio.2008.06.012. Epub 2008 Jun 16. PubMed 18602913.
Backbone
  Vector backbone: pBluescript
  Backbone manufacturer: Stratagene
  Backbone size w/o insert (bp): 3000
  Vector type: Bacterial Expression
Growth in bacteria
  Bacterial resistance: Ampicillin, 100 μg/mL
  Growth temperature: 37°C
  Growth strain: DH5alpha
  Copy number: High Copy
Gene/Insert
  Gene/Insert name: Cellular retinoic acid binding protein 1 (alt name: CRABP1)
  Species: G. gallus (chicken)
  GenBank ID: FG356175
  Entrez Gene: CRABP1 (a.k.a. CRABP-I, cCRABP-I)
  Cloning method: Restriction Enzyme; 5′ cloning site XhoI (unknown if destroyed); 3′ cloning site EcoRI (unknown if destroyed)
  Sequencing primers: 5′ T3; 3′ T7
Terms and licenses: Academic/Nonprofit Terms; Industry Terms: Not Available to Industry
Depositor comments: Probe 1_17, expressed in the outer layer of the PC, strong probe for CRABP.
How to cite: pBS CRABP1 was a gift from Cliff Tabin (Addgene plasmid # 19189 ; http://n2t.net/addgene:19189 ; RRID:Addgene_19189)
