[The description below was written by a language model from this plasmid's Addgene catalogue record.]
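Description:
pBS CRABP1 is a pBluescript-based cloning plasmid (Stratagene backbone, about 3 kb without insert) carrying a cDNA fragment of chicken (Gallus gallus) cellular retinoic acid binding protein 1, CRABP1. It is catalogued as a bacterial expression vector, but it functions as a standard high-copy phagemid that is propagated in E. coli under ampicillin selection. The insert was placed between the XhoI site at the 5′ end and the EcoRI site at the 3′ end of the polylinker, and the record does not say whether these sites survived cloning. The insert size is also not stated, and no feature table is available to confirm the exact extent of the CRABP1 sequence present.

In pBluescript the polylinker is flanked by opposing T3 and T7 bacteriophage promoters, which are listed here as the sequencing primer sites (T3 at the 5′ side, T7 at the 3′ side). This arrangement allows in vitro run-off transcription of either strand after the plasmid is linearized. Given the stated orientation, the T7 side would be expected to give antisense RNA and the T3 side the sense control, although the record does not spell this out. The depositor comments describe the clone as a probe, noted as a strong probe for CRABP that marks the outer layer of the "PC", which in the context of the associated study means the perichondrium. The plasmid is therefore best understood as a riboprobe template for RNA in situ hybridization. It is used to visualize CRABP1 expression as a molecular marker of perichondrial and periosteal subdomains in developing chick skeletal elements, rather than to produce the protein.
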