>Addgene plasmid #19189 | pBS CRABP1 | addgene partial sequence | sequence record 24987 | T3 5'-GCAATTAACCCTCACTAAAGG-3'
GGNCTCCCGCGGTGGCGGCCGCTCTAGAACTAGTGGATCCCCCGGGCTGCAGGAATTCGGCACGAGGGAG
CGAGCAGCATCGCGTCCCCGCCGCCCGCCCCGCCATGCCTAACTTCGCCGGCACCTGGAAGATGAGGAGC
AGCGAGAATTTCGACGAGCTCCTCAAAGCGCTGGGTGTCAACGCCATGCTCAGGAAGGTGGCGGTGGCGG
CCGCCTCCAAACCCCACGTGGAGATCCGCCAGGACGGGGACCAGTTCTACATCAAAACTTCCACCACTGT
CCGCACCACGGAAATCAACTTCAAAATCGGGGAGAGCTTCGAGGAGGAGACGGTGGATGGCCGAAAATGC
AGGAGTTTGGCCACCTGGGAGAATGAAAACAAGATCTATTGCAAACAAACTCTTATTGAGGGAGATGGTC
CTAAAACATACTGGACTCGAGAATTAGCTAATGATGAGCTGATTTTGACCTTTGGTGCTGATGATGTTGT
GTGCACAAGAATTTATGTAAGAGAGTAAAAACATCCATTTACTTGTCACCTGGGATGAGGTGGAGAGCTG
TGGAAAGCCCCAGTAGAATGAGTATTTGTGTGTGCTGTTACTAATGCGGTGTTGTATGTGACCGTGTGTG
TTATATCTGAATCCATATCCTGTTAAGTGTATTCTACTTTATGTTTCATCTCAGATGTTACTCCTTTCTC
ACTTTTATGCAGTCATTTTTTTGCATCTGCTGTCNTTTCNGAAGTNGTNNTTTGCANGGGTTTACCAATT
TNNAAACTTTATTGGGCATAAAAAGGGGGGCCCGGTACCNATTN
